>Addgene plasmid #203864 | Tet-O-FUW-PBX4-P2A-mCherry | addgene full sequence | sequence record 402988 | Addgene NGS Result
AGATCTCCCGATCCCCTATGGTGCACTCTCAGTACAATCTGCTCTGATGCCGCATAGTTAAGCCAGTATC
TGCTCCCTGCTTGTGTGTTGGAGGTCGCTGAGTAGTGCGCGAGCAAAATTTAAGCTACAACAAGGCAAGG
CTTGACCGACAATTGCATGAAGAATCTGCTTAGGGTTAGGCGTTTTGCGCTGCTTCGCGATGTACGGGCC
AGATATACGCGTTGACATTGATTATTGACTAGTTATTAATAGTAATCAATTACGGGGTCATTAGTTCATA
GCCCATATATGGAGTTCCGCGTTACATAACTTACGGTAAATGGCCCGCCTGGCTGACCGCCCAACGACCC
CCGCCCATTGACGTCAATAATGACGTATGTTCCCATAGTAACGCCAATAGGGACTTTCCATTGACGTCAA
TGGGTGGAGTATTTACGGTAAACTGCCCACTTGGCAGTACATCAAGTGTATCATATGCCAAGTACGCCCC
CTATTGACGTCAATGACGGTAAATGGCCCGCCTGGCATTATGCCCAGTACATGACCTTATGGGACTTTCC
TACTTGGCAGTACATCTACGTATTAGTCATCGCTATTACCATGGTGATGCGGTTTTGGCAGTACATCAAT
GGGCGTGGATAGCGGTTTGACTCACGGGGATTTCCAAGTCTCCACCCCATTGACGTCAATGGGAGTTTGT
TTTGGCACCAAAATCAACGGGACTTTCCAAAATGTCGTAACAACTCCGCCCCATTGACGCAAATGGGCGG
TAGGCGTGTACGGTGGGAGGTCTATATAAGCAGCGCGTTTTGCCTGTACTGGGTCTCTCTGGTTAGACCA
GATCTGAGCCTGGGAGCTCTCTGGCTAACTAGGGAACCCACTGCTTAAGCCTCAATAAAGCTTGCCTTGA
GTGCTTCAAGTAGTGTGTGCCCGTCTGTTGTGTGACTCTGGTAACTAGAGATCCCTCAGACCCTTTTAGT
CAGTGTGGAAAATCTCTAGCAGTGGCGCCCGAACAGGGACTTGAAAGCGAAAGGGAAACCAGAGGAGCTC
TCTCGACGCAGGACTCGGCTTGCTGAAGCGCGCACGGCAAGAGGCGAGGGGCGGCGACTGGTGAGTACGC
CAAAAATTTTGACTAGCGGAGGCTAGAAGGAGAGAGATGGGTGCGAGAGCGTCAGTATTAAGCGGGGGAG
AATTAGATCGCGATGGGAAAAAATTCGGTTAAGGCCAGGGGGAAAGAAAAAATATAAATTAAAACATATA
GTATGGGCAAGCAGGGAGCTAGAACGATTCGCAGTTAATCCTGGCCTGTTAGAAACATCAGAAGGCTGTA
GACAAATACTGGGACAGCTACAACCATCCCTTCAGACAGGATCAGAAGAACTTAGATCATTATATAATAC
AGTAGCAACCCTCTATTGTGTGCATCAAAGGATAGAGATAAAAGACACCAAGGAAGCTTTAGACAAGATA
GAGGAAGAGCAAAACAAAAGTAAGACCACCGCACAGCAAGCGGCCGCTGATCTTCAGACCTGGAGGAGGA
GATATGAGGGACAATTGGAGAAGTGAATTATATAAATATAAAGTAGTAAAAATTGAACCATTAGGAGTAG
CACCCACCAAGGCAAAGAGAAGAGTGGTGCAGAGAGAAAAAAGAGCAGTGGGAATAGGAGCTTTGTTCCT
TGGGTTCTTGGGAGCAGCAGGAAGCACTATGGGCGCAGCGTCAATGACGCTGACGGTACAGGCCAGACAA
TTATTGTCTGGTATAGTGCAGCAGCAGAACAATTTGCTGAGGGCTATTGAGGCGCAACAGCATCTGTTGC
AACTCACAGTCTGGGGCATCAAGCAGCTCCAGGCAAGAATCCTGGCTGTGGAAAGATACCTAAAGGATCA
ACAGCTCCTGGGGATTTGGGGTTGCTCTGGAAAACTCATTTGCACCACTGCTGTGCCTTGGAATGCTAGT
TGGAGTAATAAATCTCTGGAACAGATTTGGAATCACACGACCTGGATGGAGTGGGACAGAGAAATTAACA
ATTACACAAGCTTAATACACTCCTTAATTGAAGAATCGCAAAACCAGCAAGAAAAGAATGAACAAGAATT
ATTGGAATTAGATAAATGGGCAAGTTTGTGGAATTGGTTTAACATAACAAATTGGCTGTGGTATATAAAA
TTATTCATAATGATAGTAGGAGGCTTGGTAGGTTTAAGAATAGTTTTTGCTGTACTTTCTATAGTGAATA
GAGTTAGGCAGGGATATTCACCATTATCGTTTCAGACCCACCTCCCAACCCCGAGGGGACCCGACAGGCC
CGAAGGAATAGAAGAAGAAGGTGGAGAGAGAGACAGAGACAGATCCATTCGATTAGTGAACGGATCGGCA
CTGCGTGCGCCAATTCTGCAGACAAATGGCAGTATTCATCCACAATTTTAAAAGAAAAGGGGGGATTGGG
GGGTACAGTGCAGGGGAAAGAATAGTAGACATAATAGCAACAGACATACAAACTAAAGAATTACAAAAAC
AAATTACAAAAATTCAAAATTTTCGGGTTTATTACAGGGACAGCAGAGATCCAGTTTGGTTAGATCTCGA
GTTTACCACTCCCTATCAGTGATAGAGAAAAGTGAAAGTCGAGTTTACCACTCCCTATCAGTGATAGAGA
AAAGTGAAAGTCGAGTTTACCACTCCCTATCAGTGATAGAGAAAAGTGAAAGTCGAGTTTACCACTCCCT
ATCAGTGATAGAGAAAAGTGAAAGTCGAGTTTACCACTCCCTATCAGTGATAGAGAAAAGTGAAAGTCGA
GTTTACCACTCCCTATCAGTGATAGAGAAAAGTGAAAGTCGAGTTTACCACTCCCTATCAGTGATAGAGA
AAAGTGGAAGTCGAGCTCGGTACCCGGGTCGAGGTAGGCGTGTACGGTGGGAGGCCTATATAAGCAGAGC
TCGTTTAGTGAACCGTCAGATCGCCTGGAGACGCCATCCACGCTGTTTTGACCTCCATAGAAGACACCGG
GACCGATCCAGCCTCCGCGGCCCCGAATTCCGCCACCATGGCCGCCCCGCCGCGCCCCGCGCCATCGCCC
CCCGCCCCGCGGCGCCTCGACACGAGCGACGTCCTGCAGCAGATCATGGCCATCACCGACCAGAGCCTGG
ACGAGGCACAGGCCAGAAAGCATGCTCTGAATTGCCATCGGATGAAGCCTGCTCTGTTCAGCGTGCTCTG
TGAGATCAAGGAAAAGACAGTGGTAAGCATCCGTGGCATTCAAGACGAAGATCCCCCTGACGCCCAGCTC
CTGAGGCTGGATAACATGCTGCTGGCTGAGGGCGTGTGCAGGCCCGAGAAGAGAGGAAGAGGAGGAGCGG
TGGCCAGGGCCGGCACAGCAACACCAGGTGGCTGTCCAAATGACAATAGCATTGAGCACTCTGACTACAG
GGCCAAGCTGTCCCAGATCCGACAGATTTACCACTCTGAGCTAGAGAAATATGAACAGGCCTGTCGTGAG
TTCACCACGCACGTCACCAACCTCCTCCAGGAGCAGAGCAGGATGAGGCCTGTCTCCCCTAAGGAGATTG
AGCGCATGGTCGGCGCCATTCACGGCAAGTTCAGCGCCATCCAGATGCAGTTGAAGCAGAGCACCTGTGA
GGCAGTGATGACCCTGCGTTCGCGGCTGCTCGATGCCAGGCGCAAGCGGCGGAATTTCAGCAAGCAGGCG
ACGGAAGTGCTGAATGAGTATTTTTACTCCCATCTGAACAACCCTTACCCCAGCGAAGAAGCCAAAGAAG
AGCTGGCCAGGAAGGGCGGCCTCACCATCTCCCAGGTCTCTAACTGGTTTGGCAACAAAAGAATCCGGTA
TAAAAAGAACATGGGGAAGTTTCAAGAAGAGGCTACCATTTACACGGGTAAAACGGCTGTGGATACCACG
GAAGTTGGGGTCCCAGGGAACCACGCCAGCTGCCTGTCAACACCTAGCTCCGGCTCCTCTGGACCCTTCC
CGCTGCCCAGCGCTGGGGACGCCTTCCTCACCCTGCGGACTCTGGCCTCTCTCCAGCCTCCTCCTGGGGG
AGGCTGCCTGCAGTCCCAGGCCCAGGGTAGCTGGCAGGGGGCCACCCCCCAACCTGCAACTGCCTCACCT
GCTGGAGACCCTGGCAGCATCAACTCCAGTACATCTAATACGCGTGAATTCGATGGATCCGGGGCCACCA
ACTTTTCCCTGCTGAAGCAGGCTGGCGACGTCGAGGAGAACCCTGGCCCTGGCTCCGGAGTGAGCAAGGG
CGAGGAGGATAACATGGCCATCATCAAGGAGTTCATGCGCTTCAAGGTGCACATGGAGGGCTCCGTGAAC
GGCCACGAGTTCGAGATCGAGGGCGAGGGCGAGGGCCGCCCCTACGAGGGCACCCAGACCGCCAAGCTGA
AGGTGACCAAGGGTGGCCCCCTGCCCTTCGCCTGGGACATCCTGTCCCCTCAGTTCATGTACGGCTCCAA
GGCCTACGTGAAGCACCCCGCCGACATCCCCGACTACTTGAAGCTGTCCTTCCCCGAGGGCTTCAAGTGG
GAGCGCGTGATGAACTTCGAGGACGGCGGCGTGGTGACCGTGACCCAGGACTCCTCCCTGCAGGACGGCG
AGTTCATCTACAAGGTGAAGCTGCGCGGCACCAACTTCCCCTCCGACGGCCCCGTAATGCAGAAGAAGAC
CATGGGCTGGGAGGCCTCCTCCGAGCGGATGTACCCCGAGGACGGCGCCCTGAAGGGCGAGATCAAGCAG
AGGCTGAAGCTGAAGGACGGCGGCCACTACGACGCTGAGGTCAAGACCACCTACAAGGCCAAGAAGCCCG
TGCAGCTGCCCGGCGCCTACAACGTCAACATCAAGTTGGACATCACCTCCCACAACGAGGACTACACCAT
CGTGGAACAGTACGAACGCGCCGAGGGCCGCCACTCCACCGGCGGCATGGACGAGCTGTACAAGTGAATC
TAGAACGCGTTAAGTCGACAATCAACCTCTGGATTACAAAATTTGTGAAAGATTGACTGGTATTCTTAAC
TATGTTGCTCCTTTTACGCTATGTGGATACGCTGCTTTAATGCCTTTGTATCATGCTATTGCTTCCCGTA
TGGCTTTCATTTTCTCCTCCTTGTATAAATCCTGGTTGCTGTCTCTTTATGAGGAGTTGTGGCCCGTTGT
CAGGCAACGTGGCGTGGTGTGCACTGTGTTTGCTGACGCAACCCCCACTGGTTGGGGCATTGCCACCACC
TGTCAGCTCCTTTCCGGGACTTTCGCTTTCCCCCTCCCTATTGCCACGGCGGAACTCATCGCCGCCTGCC
TTGCCCGCTGCTGGACAGGGGCTCGGCTGTTGGGCACTGACAATTCCGTGGTGTTGTCGGGGAAATCATC
GTCCTTTCCTTGGCTGCTCGCCTGTGTTGCCACCTGGATTCTGCGCGGGACGTCCTTCTGCTACGTCCCT
TCGGCCCTCAATCCAGCGGACCTTCCTTCCCGCGGCCTGCTGCCGGCTCTGCGGCCTCTTCCGCGTCTTC
GCCTTCGCCCTCAGACGAGTCGGATCTCCCTTTGGGCCGCTTCCCCGCATCGATACCGTCGACCTCGAGA
CCTAGAAAAACATGGAGCAATCACAAGTAGCAATACAGCAGCTACCAATGCTGATTGTGCCTGGCTAGAA
GCACAAGAGGAGGAGGAGGTGGGTTTTCCAGTCACACCTCAGGTACCTTTAAGACCAATGACTTACAAGG
CAGCTGTAGATCTTAGCCACTTTTTAAAAGAAAAGGGGGGACTGGAAGGGCTAATTCACTCCCAACGAAG
ACAAGATATCCTTGATCTGTGGATCTACCACACACAAGGCTACTTCCCTGATTGGCAGAACTACACACCA
GGGCCAGGGATCAGATATCCACTGACCTTTGGATGGTGCTACAAGGCTAGCAGCTTGGTAGGCCACGGTC
CGATACCTTACACTAGCAGAACTAGTACCAGTTGAGCAAGAGAAGGTAGAAGAAGCCAATGAAGGAGAGA
ACACCCGCTTGTTACACCCTGTGAGCCTGCATGGGATGGATGACCCGGAGAGAGAAGTATTAGAGTGGAG
GTTTGACAGCCGCCTAGCATTTCATCACATGGCCCGAGAGCTGCATCCGGACTGTACTGGGTCTCTCTGG
TTAGACCAGATCTGAGCCTGGGAGCTCTCTGGCTAACTAGGGAACCCACTGCTTAAGCCTCAATAAAGCT
TGCCTTGAGTGCTTCAAGTAGTGTGTGCCCGTCTGTTGTGTGACTCTGGTAACTAGAGATCCCTCAGACC
CTTTTAGTCAGTGTGGAAAATCTCTAGCAGGGCCCGTTTAAACCCGCTGATCAGCCTCGACTGTGCCTTC
TAGTTGCCAGCCATCTGTTGTTTGCCCCTCCCCCGTGCCTTCCTTGACCCTGGAAGGTGCCACTCCCACT
GTCCTTTCCTAATAAAATGAGGAAATTGCATCGCATTGTCTGAGTAGGTGTCATTCTATTCTGGGGGGTG
GGGTGGGGCAGGACAGCAAGGGGGAGGATTGGGAAGACAATAGCAGGCATGCTGGGGATGCGGTGGGCTC
TATGGCTTCTGAGGCGGAAAGAACCAGCTGGGGCTCTAGGGGGTATCCCC
[124 nt withheld, positions 6631-6754]
C
[91 nt withheld, positions 6756-6846]
A
[49 nt withheld, positions 6848-6896]
CCTTTGACGTTGGAGTCCACGTTCTTT
[37 nt withheld, positions 6924-6960]
ACCCTATCTCGGTCTATTCTTTTGATTTATAAGGGATTTTGCCGATTTCGGCCTATTGGTTAAAAAATGA
GCTGATTTAACAAAAATTTAACGCGAATTAATTCTGTGGAATGTGTGTCAGTTAGGGTGTGGAAAGTCCC
CAGGCTCCCCAGCAGGCAGAAGTATGCAAAGCATGCATCTCAATTAGTCAGCAACCAGGTGTGGAAAGTC
CCCAGGCTCCCCAGCAGGCAGAAGTATGCAAAGCATGCATCTCAATTAGTCAGCAACCATAGTCCCGCCC
CTAACTCCGCCCATCCCGCCCCTAACTCCGCCCAGTTCCGCCCATTCTCCGCCCCATGGCTGACTAATTT
TTTTTATTTATGCAGAGGCCGAGGCCGCCTCTGCCTCTGAGCTATTCCAGAAGTAGTGAGGAGGCTTTTT
TGGAGGCCTAGGCTTTTGCAAAAAGCTCCCGGGAGCTTGTATATCCATTTTCGGATCTGATCAGCACGTG
TTGACAATTAATCATCGGCATAGTATATCGGCATAGTATAATACGACAAGGTGAGGAACTAAACCATGGC
CAAGTTGACCAGTGCCGTTCCGGTGCTCACCGCGCGCGACGTCGCCGGAGCGGTCGAGTTCTGGACCGAC
CGGCTCGGGTTCTCCCGGGACTTCGTGGAGGACGACTTCGCCGGTGTGGTCCGGGACGACGTGACCCTGT
TCATCAGCGCGGTCCAGGACCAGGTGGTGCCGGACAACACCCTGGCCTGGGTGTGGGTGCGCGGCCTGGA
CGAGCTGTACGCCGAGTGGTCGGAGGTCGTGTCCACGAACTTCCGGGACGCCTCCGGGCCGGCCATGACC
GAGATCGGCGAGCAGCCGTGGGGGCGGGAGTTCGCCCTGCGCGACCCGGCCGGCAACTGCGTGCACTTCG
TGGCCGAGGAGCAGGACTGACACGTGCTACGAGATTTCGATTCCACCGCCGCCTTCTATGAAAGGTTGGG
CTTCGGAATCGTTTTCCGGGACGCCGGCTGGATGATCCTCCAGCGCGGGGATCTCATGCTGGAGTTCTTC
GCCCACCCCAACTTGTTTATTGCAGCTTATAATGGTTACAAATAAAGCAATAGCATCACAAATTTCACAA
ATAAAGCATTTTTTTCACTGCATTCTAGTTGTGGTTTGTCCAAACTCATCAATGTATCTTATCATGTCTG
TATACCGTCGACCTCTAGCTAGAGCTTGGCGTAATCATGGTCATAGCTGTTTCCTGTGTGAAATTGTTAT
CCGCTCACAATTCCACACAACATACGAGCCGGAAGCATAAAGTGTAAAGCCTGGGGTGCCTAATGAGTGA
GCTAACTCACATTAATTGCGTTGCGCTCACTGCCCGCTTTCCAGTCGGGAAACCTGTCGTGCCAGCTGCA
TTAATGAATCGGCCAACGCGCGGGGAGAGGCGGTTTGCGTATTGGGCGCTCTTCCGCTTCCTCGCTCACT
GACTCGCTGCGCTCGGTCGTTCGGCTGCGGCGAGCGGTATCAGCTCACTCAAAGGCGGTAATACGGTTAT
CCACAGAATCAGGGGATAACGCAGGAAAGAACATGTGAGCAAAAGGCCAGCAAAAGGCCAGGAACCGTAA
AAAGGCCGCGTTGCTGGCGTTTTTCCATAGGCTCCGCCCCCCTGACGAGCATCACAAAAATCGACGCTCA
AGTCAGAGGTGGCGAAACCCGACAGGACTATAAAGATACCAGGCGTTTCCCCCTGGAAGCTCCCTCGTGC
GCTCTCCTGTTCCGACCCTGCCGCTTACCGGATACCTGTCCGCCTTTCTCCCTTCGGGAAGCGTGGCGCT
TTCTCATAGCTCACGCTGTAGGTATCTCAGTTCGGTGTAGGTCGTTCGCTCCAAGCTGGGCTGTGTGCAC
GAACCCCCCGTTCAGCCCGACCGCTGCGCCTTATCCGGTAACTATCGTCTTGAGTCCAACCCGGTAAGAC
ACGACTTATCGCCACTGGCAGCAGCCACTGGTAACAGGATTAGCAGAGCGAGGTATGTAGGCGGTGCTAC
AGAGTTCTTGAAGTGGTGGCCTAACTACGGCTACACTAGAAGAACAGTATTTGGTATCTGCGCTCTGCTG
AAGCCAGTTACCTTCGGAAAAAGAGTTGGTAGCTCTTGATCCGGCAAACAAACCACCGCTGGTAGCGGTG
GTTTTTTTGTTTGCAAGCAGCAGATTACGCGCAGAAAAAAAGGATCTCAAGAAGATCCTTTGATCTTTTC
TACGGGGTCTGACGCTCAGTGGAACGAAAACTCACGTTAAGGGATTTTGGTCATGAGATTATCAAAAAGG
ATCTTCACCTAGATCCTTTTAAATTAAAAATGAAGTTTTAAATCAATCTAAAGTATATATGAGTAAACTT
GGTCTGACAGTTACCAATGCTTAATCAGTGAGGCACCTATCTCAGCGATCTGTCTATTTCGTTCATCCAT
AGTTGCCTGACTCCCCGTCGTGTAGATAACTACGATACGGGAGGGCTTACCATCTGGCCCCAGTGCTGCA
ATGATACCGCGAGACCCACGCTCACCGGCTCCAGATTTATCAGCAATAAACCAGCCAGCCGGAAGGGCCG
AGCGCAGAAGTGGTCCTGCAACTTTATCCGCCTCCATCCAGTCTATTAATTGTTGCCGGGAAGCTAGAGT
AAGTAGTTCGCCAGTTAATAGTTTGCGCAACGTTGTTGCCATTGCTACAGGCATCGTGGTGTCACGCTCG
TCGTTTGGTATGGCTTCATTCAGCTCCGGTTCCCAACGATCAAGGCGAGTTACATGATCCCCCATGTTGT
GCAAAAAAGCGGTTAGCTCCTTCGGTCCTCCGATCGTTGTCAGAAGTAAGTTGGCCGCAGTGTTATCACT
CATGGTTATGGCAGCACTGCATAATTCTCTTACTGTCATGCCATCCGTAAGATGCTTTTCTGTGACTGGT
GAGTACTCAACCAAGTCATTCTGAGAATAGTGTATGCGGCGACCGAGTTGCTCTTGCCCGGCGTCAATAC
GGGATAATACCGCGCCACATAGCAGAACTTTAAAAGTGCTCATCATTGGAAAACGTTCTTCGGGGCGAAA
ACTCTCAAGGATCTTACCGCTGTTGAGATCCAGTTCGATGTAACCCACTCGTGCACCCAACTGATCTTCA
GCATCTTTTACTTTTACCAGCGTTTCTGGGTGAGCAAAAACAGGAAGGCAAAATGCCGCAAAAAAGGGAA
TAAGGGCGACACGGAAATGTTGAATACTCATACTCTTCCTTTTTCAATATTATTGAAGCATTTATCAGGG
TTATTGTCTCATGAGCGGATACATATTTGAATGTATTTAGAAAAATAAACAAATAGGGGTTCCGCGCACA
TTTCCCCGAAAAGTGCCACCTGACGTCGACGGATCGGG
Features (pLannotate 1.2.2; 33 found; start..end, strand, type, name):
     17..69      -  misc_feature   bom (fragment): basis of mobility region from pBR322
    224..603     +  enhancer       CMV enhancer: human cytomegalovirus immediate early enhancer
    604..803     +  promoter       CMV promoter: human cytomegalovirus (CMV) immediate early promoter
    821..1001    +  LTR            5' LTR (truncated): truncated 5' long terminal repeat (LTR) from HIV-1
   1048..1173    +  misc_feature   HIV-1 Ψ: packaging signal of human immunodeficiency virus type 1
   1157..1520    +  CDS            HIV-1 gag (fragment): gag protein from human immunodeficiency virus 1; gag
   1666..1899    +  misc_feature   RRE: The Rev response element (RRE) of HIV-1 allows for Rev-dependent mRNA export from the nucleus to the cytoplasm.
   2276..2376    +  CDS            Rev (fragment): human immunodeficiency virus 1 (HIV-1) Rev protein; rev; enhances nuclear export of unspliced and incompletely spliced viral mRNAs
   2426..2543    +  misc_feature   cPPT/CTS: central polypurine tract and central termination sequence of HIV-1
   2600..2870    +  protein_bind   tetracycline response element: contains seven copies of the tetracycline operator tetO tetracycline repressor TetR
   2881..2898    +  misc_feature   MCS (fragment): pUC18/19 multiple cloning site
   2903..2941    +  promoter       minimal CMV promoter: human cytomegalovirus (CMV) immediate early promoter
   3048..4169    +  CDS            PBX4: PBX4_HUMAN - Experimental evidence at protein level: Swiss-Prot protein existence level 1. From Homo sapiens (Human).
   4260..4964    +  CDS            mCherry: mCherry is a basic (constitutively fluorescent) red fluorescent protein published in 2004, derived from Discosoma sp.. It is reported to be a very rapidly-maturing monomer with low acid sensitivity.
   4990..5578    +  misc_feature   WPRE: woodchuck hepatitis virus posttranscriptional regulatory element
   5563..5925    +  CDS            nef (fragment): NEF_HV1LA - Experimental evidence at protein level: Swiss-Prot protein existence level 1. Extracellular Nef protein targets CD4(+) T-lymphocytes for apoptosis by interacting with CXCR4 surface receptors. From Human immunodeficiency virus type 1 group M subtype B (isolate Lai) (HIV-1).
   5972..6141    +  LTR            5' LTR (fragment): 5' long terminal repeat (LTR) from HIV-1
   6149..6329    +  LTR            5' LTR (truncated): truncated 5' long terminal repeat (LTR) from HIV-1
   6361..6585    +  polyA_signal   bGH poly(A) signal: bovine growth hormone polyadenylation signal
   6589..6610    +  promoter       SV40 promoter (fragment): SV40 enhancer and early promoter
   6631..7059    +  rep_origin     f1 ori (sequence partly withheld): f1 bacteriophage origin of replication; arrow indicates direction of (+) strand synthesis
   7073..7402    +  promoter       SV40 promoter: SV40 enhancer and early promoter
   7450..7497    +  promoter       EM7 promoter: synthetic bacterial promoter&nbsp
   7516..7890    +  CDS            BleoR: antibiotic-binding protein; Sh ble from Streptoalloteichus hindustanus; confers resistance to bleomycin, phleomycin, and Zeocin™
   7900..8025    +  CDS            ble (fragment): BLE_KLEPN - Experimental evidence at protein level: Swiss-Prot protein existence level 1. Binding protein with a strong affinity to the bleomycin family of antibiotics. Binds to CL990; an antimitotic-antibiotic compound. From Klebsiella pneumoniae.
   8020..8141    +  polyA_signal   SV40 poly(A) signal: SV40 polyadenylation signal
   8214..8230    -  protein_bind   lac operator: The lac repressor binds to the lac operator to inhibit transcription in E. coli. This inhibition can be relieved by adding lactose or isopropyl-β-D-thiogalactopyranoside (IPTG). lac repressor encoded by lacI
   8238..8268    -  promoter       lac promoter: promoter for the E. coli lac operon
   8283..8304    -  protein_bind   CAP binding site: CAP binding activates transcription in the presence of cAMP. E. coli catabolite activator protein
   8317..8409    -  CDS            lacI (fragment): lac repressor; lacI; The lac repressor binds to the lac operator to inhibit transcription in E. coli. This inhibition can be relieved by adding lactose or isopropyl-β-D-thiogalactopyranoside (IPTG).
   8592..9180    -  rep_origin     ori: high-copy-number ColE1/pMB1/pBR322/pUC origin of replication
   9351..10211   -  CDS            AmpR: β-lactamase; bla; confers resistance to ampicillin, carbenicillin, and related antibiotics
  10212..10316   -  promoter       AmpR promoter: bla
