[The description below was written by a language model from this plasmid's Addgene catalogue record and pLannotate feature annotations shown in this document.]
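Description:
Tet-O-FUW-PBX4-P2A-mCherry is a 10,358-nt HIV-1-derived lentiviral transfer plasmid, built on the Tet-O-FUW backbone, for doxycycline/tetracycline-inducible expression of human PBX4 in mammalian cells. In bacteria it is maintained through a high-copy ColE1/pUC-type origin and selected with ampicillin (AmpR under its own bla promoter). An f1 origin is also present. The backbone additionally carries an SV40/EM7-driven BleoR cassette with an SV40 poly(A) signal. This lies outside the LTR-flanked region, so it would not be transferred with the packaged viral genome.

Viral genomic RNA is transcribed in packaging cells from a CMV enhancer/promoter fused to a truncated 5' LTR. This is followed by the Ψ packaging signal with a gag fragment, the RRE for Rev-dependent nuclear export, and the cPPT/CTS. The internal expression unit consists of a tetracycline response element with seven tetO copies joined to a minimal CMV promoter. Transcription therefore depends on a tetracycline-controlled transactivator, which this plasmid does not encode and which must be supplied separately. This promoter drives the PBX4 coding sequence linked to mCherry. The P2A peptide named in the catalogue entry is not annotated but would occupy the short gap between the two ORFs, so the transcription factor and the red fluorescent reporter are produced as separate proteins from one transcript. A WPRE enhances expression, and the 3' LTR region is followed by a bGH poly(A) signal.

According to the record, an ORF-specific barcode sits close to the 3' LTR, although the feature table does not annotate it. Such a barcode allows the delivered ORF to be identified in pooled overexpression experiments. The associated publication concerns master regulators of tumor-infiltrating regulatory T cells.
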