Addgene plasmid #203864: Tet-O-FUW-PBX4-P2A-mCherry
Purpose: Tet-inducible lentiviral plasmid expressing PBX4-P2A-mCherry, with ORF specific barcode close to 3'LTR site
Depositing lab: Andrea Califano. Depositing organization: Columbia University. Publication: Systematic elucidation and pharmacological targeting of tumor-infiltrating regulatory T cell master regulators. Obradovic A, Ager C, Turunen M, Nirschl T, Khosravi-Maharlooei M, Iuga A, Jackson CM, Yegnasubramanian S, Tomassoni L, Fernandez EC, McCann P, Rogava M, DeMarzo AM, Kochel CM, Allaf M, Bivalacqua T, Lim M, Realubit R, Karan C, Drake CG, Califano A. Cancer Cell. 2023 May 8;41(5):933-949.e11. doi: 10.1016/j.ccell.2023.04.003. Epub 2023 Apr 27. PubMed 37116491.
Backbone
  Vector backbone: Tet-O-FUW
  Vector type: Mammalian Expression
Growth in bacteria
  Bacterial resistance: Ampicillin, 100 μg/mL
  Growth temperature: 30°C
  Growth strain: NEB Stable
  Copy number: High Copy
Gene/Insert
  Gene/Insert name: PBX4
  Species: H. sapiens (human)
  Entrez Gene: PBX4
  Cloning method: Restriction Enzyme; 5′ cloning site unknown (unknown if destroyed)
Terms and licenses: Academic/Nonprofit Terms; Industry Terms: Not Available to Industry
How to cite: Tet-O-FUW-PBX4-P2A-mCherry was a gift from Andrea Califano (Addgene plasmid # 203864 ; http://n2t.net/addgene:203864 ; RRID:Addgene_203864)
